Features (pLannotate 1.2.2; 35 found; start..end, strand, type, name):
     32..104     -  rep_origin     RSF ori (fragment): Plasmids containing the RSF 1030 origin of replication can be propagated in E. coli cells that contain additional plasmids with compatible origins.
    369..424     -  polyA_signal   β-globin poly(A) signal: rabbit β-globin polyadenylation signal (Gil and Proudfoot, 1987)
    495..575     -  CDS            HBB (fragment): HBB_PONPY - Experimental evidence at transcript level: Swiss-Prot protein existence level 2. Involved in oxygen transport from the lung to the various peripheral tissues. From Pongo pygmaeus (Bornean orangutan).
    709..1326    -  CDS            tetR: TETR2_ECOLX - Experimental evidence at protein level: Swiss-Prot protein existence level 1. TetR is the repressor of the tetracycline resistance element; its N-terminal region forms a helix-turn-helix structure and binds DNA. Binding of tetracycline to TetR reduces the repressor affinity for the tetracycline resistance gene (tetA) promoter operator sites. From Escherichia coli.
   1385..2401    -  intron         chimeric intron: chimera between introns from chicken β-actin and rabbit β-globin
   2681..3060    -  enhancer       CMV enhancer: human cytomegalovirus immediate early enhancer
   3061..3109    +  polyA_signal   poly(A) signal: synthetic polyadenylation signal
   3123..3214    +  misc_feature   pause site: RNA polymerase II transcriptional pause signal from the human α2 globin gene
   3759..3887    -  CDS            OR51A4 (fragment): O51A4_HUMAN - Experimental evidence at transcript level: Swiss-Prot protein existence level 2. Odorant receptor. From Homo sapiens (Human).
   3913..4071    -  CDS            OR51A7 (fragment): O51A7_HUMAN - Experimental evidence at transcript level: Swiss-Prot protein existence level 2. Odorant receptor. From Homo sapiens (Human).
   4426..4459    +  protein_bind   loxP: Cre-mediated recombination occurs in the 8-bp core sequence (GCATACAT). Cre recombinase
   4459..5619    +  promoter       EF-1α promoter: strong constitutive promoter for human elongation factor EF-1α
   5633..6229    +  CDS            PuroR (fragment): puromycin N-acetyltransferase; pac from Streptomyces; confers resistance to puromycin
   6395..7105    +  CDS            mTagBFP2: mTagBFP2 is a basic (constitutively fluorescent) blue fluorescent protein published in 2011, derived from Entacmaea quadricolor. It is reported to be a very rapidly-maturing monomer with very low acid sensitivity.
   7125..7349    +  polyA_signal   bGH poly(A) signal: bovine growth hormone polyadenylation signal
   7350..7383    +  protein_bind   loxP: Cre-mediated recombination occurs in the 8-bp core sequence (GCATACAT). Cre recombinase
   7943..8410    +  CDS            B (fragment): PORTL_LAMBD - Experimental evidence at protein level: Swiss-Prot protein existence level 1. Forms the portal vertex of the capsid (PubMed:6228056, PubMed:6232391). This portal plays critical roles in head assembly, genome packaging, neck/tail attachment, and genome ejection (Probable). The portal protein multimerizes as a single ring-shaped homododecamer arranged around a central channel (PubMed:6232391). Binds to the terminase subunits to form the packaging machine (PubMed:7799432). From Escherichia phage lambda (Bacteriophage lambda).
   8446..8468    -  protein_bind   lac operator (fragment): The lac repressor binds to the lac operator to inhibit transcription in E. coli. This inhibition can be relieved by adding lactose or isopropyl-β-D-thiogalactopyranoside (IPTG). lac repressor encoded by lacI
   8472..8502    -  promoter       lac promoter: promoter for the E. coli lac operon
   8517..8538    -  protein_bind   CAP binding site: CAP binding activates transcription in the presence of cAMP. E. coli catabolite activator protein
   8551..8643    -  CDS            lacI (fragment): lac repressor; lacI; The lac repressor binds to the lac operator to inhibit transcription in E. coli. This inhibition can be relieved by adding lactose or isopropyl-β-D-thiogalactopyranoside (IPTG).
   8826..9414    -  rep_origin     ori: high-copy-number ColE1/pMB1/pBR322/pUC origin of replication
   9585..10445   -  CDS            AmpR: β-lactamase; bla; confers resistance to ampicillin, carbenicillin, and related antibiotics
  10446..10550   -  promoter       AmpR promoter: bla
  10603..11031   -  rep_origin     f1 ori (sequence partly withheld): f1 bacteriophage origin of replication; arrow indicates direction of (+) strand synthesis
  11036..11191   -  CDS            lacZα (fragment): LacZα fragment of β-galactosidase; lacZ fragment
  11193..11312   +  CDS            B (fragment): PORTL_LAMBD - Experimental evidence at protein level: Swiss-Prot protein existence level 1. Forms the portal vertex of the capsid (PubMed:6228056, PubMed:6232391). This portal plays critical roles in head assembly, genome packaging, neck/tail attachment, and genome ejection (Probable). The portal protein multimerizes as a single ring-shaped homododecamer arranged around a central channel (PubMed:6232391). Binds to the terminase subunits to form the packaging machine (PubMed:7799432). From Escherichia phage lambda (Bacteriophage lambda).
  12486..12863   +  promoter       TRE3G promoter: 3rd-generation Tet-responsive promoter that can be activated by binding of Tet-On® 3G
  12879..14405   +  CDS            NFIA: NFIA_HUMAN - Also known as KIAA1439. Experimental evidence at protein level: Swiss-Prot protein existence level 1. Recognizes and binds the palindromic sequence 5'- TTGGCNNNNNGCCAA-3' present in viral and cellular promoters and in the origin of replication of adenovirus type 2. These proteins are individually capable of activating transcription and replication. From Homo sapiens (Human).
  14469..15995   +  CDS            SOX9: SOX9_HUMAN - Experimental evidence at protein level: Swiss-Prot protein existence level 1. Transcription factor that plays a key role in chondrocytes differentiation and skeletal development (PubMed:24038782). Specifically binds the 5'-ACAAAG-3' DNA motif present in enhancers and super-enhancers and promotes expression of genes important for chondrogenesis, including cartilage matrix protein-coding genes COL2A1, COL4A2, COL9A1, COL11A2 and ACAN, SOX5 and SOX6 (PubMed:8640233). Also binds to some promoter regions (By similarity). Plays a central role in successive steps of chondrocyte different
  16029..16150   +  polyA_signal   SV40 poly(A) signal: SV40 polyadenylation signal
  16221..16243   -  protein_bind   lac operator (fragment): The lac repressor binds to the lac operator to inhibit transcription in E. coli. This inhibition can be relieved by adding lactose or isopropyl-β-D-thiogalactopyranoside (IPTG). lac repressor encoded by lacI
  16247..16277   -  promoter       lac promoter: promoter for the E. coli lac operon
  16292..16313   -  protein_bind   CAP binding site: CAP binding activates transcription in the presence of cAMP. E. coli catabolite activator protein
  16326..30      -  CDS            lacI (fragment) (across the origin): lac repressor; lacI; The lac repressor binds to the lac operator to inhibit transcription in E. coli. This inhibition can be relieved by adding lactose or isopropyl-β-D-thiogalactopyranoside (IPTG).
>Addgene plasmid | PB-TO-NFIA.1-SOX9 Sequencing Result | analyzer sequence | sequence record 359522
GCGGGGAGAGGCGGTTTGCGTATTGGGCGCTCTTCCGCTTCCTCGCTCACTGACTCGCTGCGCTCGGTCG
TTCGGCTGCGGCGAGCGGTATCAGCTCACTCAAAGGACGGCCGCACATGTAAGGAAAATTTTAGGGATGT
TAAAGAAAAAAATAACACAAAACAAAATATAAAAAAAATCTAACCTCAAGTCAAGGCTTTTCTATGGAAT
AAGGAATGGACAGCAGGGGGCTGTTTCATATACTGATGACCTCTTTATAGCCAACCTTTGTTCATGGCAG
CCAGCATATGGGCATATGTTGCCAAACTCTAAACCAAATACTCATTCTGATGTTTTAAATGATTTGCCCT
CCCATATGTCCTTCCGAGTGAGAGACACAAAAAATTCCAACACACTATTGCAATGAAAATAAATTTCCTT
TATTAGCCAGAAGTCAGATGCTCAAGGGGCTTCATGATGTCCCCATAATTTTTGGCAGAGGGAAAAAGAT
CTCAGTGGTATTTGTGAGCCAGGGCATTGGCCACACCAGTCACCACCTTCTGATAGGCAGCCTGCACCTG
AGGAGTGAATTCACGCGTTTTAGCCTGGCAGCATATCGAGATCGAAGTCATCGAGAGCGTCAGCAGGGAG
CATATCCAGATCAAAATCATCCAGGGCATCGGCGGGCAGCATGTCCAGGTCGAAGTCGTCCAGGGCGTCG
GTGGGTCCGCCGCTCTCGCACTTCAGCTGCTTCTCGAGGCCGCAGATGATCAGTTCCAGGCCGAACAGGA
AGGCGGGCTCGGCGCCCTGTCTGTCGAACAGCTCGATGGCCTGCTTCAGCAGGGGGGGCATGCTGTCGGT
GGTGGGTGTCTCTCTTTCCTCTTTGGCGACCTGGTGTTCCTGTTCTTCCAGCACGCAGCCCAGGGTGAAG
TGGCCCACGGCGCTCAGGGCGTACAGGGCGTTTTCCAGGCTGAAGCCCTGCTGGCACAGGAAGGCCAGCT
GGTTTTCCAGTGTCTCGTACTGCTTCTCGGTGGGTCTGGTGCCCAGGTGCACTTTGGCGCCGTCCCGGTG
GCTCAGCAGGGCGCATCTGTAGCTCTTGGCGTTGTTCCGCAGGAAGTCCTGCCAGCTCTCGCCTTCCAGA
GGGCAGCTGTGGGTGTGGTGCCGGTCCAGCATCTCGATGGGCAGGGCGTCCAGCAGGGCCCGCTTGTTCT
TCACGTGCCAGTACAGGGTGGGCTGTTCCACGCCCAGTTTCTGGGCCAGCTTCCGGGTGGTCAGGCCCTC
GATGCCCACGCCGTTCAGCAGTTCCAGGGCGCTGTTGATCACTTTGCTCTTGTCCAGCCGGCTCATGTCG
ACATTCTTTGCCAAAATGATGAGACAGCACAATAACCAGCACGTTGCCCAGGAGCTGTAGGAAAAAGAAG
AAGGCATGAACATGGTTAGCAGAGGCTCTAGAGCCGCCGGTCACACGCCAGAAGCCGAACCCCGCCCTGC
CCCGTCCCCCCCGAAGGCAGCCGTCCCCCCGCGGACAGCCCCGAGGCTGGAGAGGGAGAAGGGGACGGCG
GCGCGGCGACGCACGAAGGCCCTCCCCGCCCATTTCCTTCCTGCCGGCGCCGCACCGCTTCGCCCCGCGC
CCGCTAGAGGGGGTGCGGCGGCGCCTCCCAGATTTCGGCTCCGCACAGATTTGGGACAAAGGAAGTCCCT
GCGCCCTCTCGCACGATTACCATAAAAGGCAATGGCTGCGGCTCGCCGCGCCTCGACAGCCGCCGGCGCT
CCGGGGGCCGCCGCGCCCCTCCCCCGAGCCCTCCCCGGCCCGAGGCGGCCCCGCCCCGCCCGGCACCCCC
ACCTGCCGCCACCCCCCGCCCGGCACGGCGAGCCCCGCGCCACGCCCCGTACGGAGCCCCGCACCCGAAG
CCGGGCCGTGCTCAGCAACTCGGGGAGGGGGGTGCAGGGGGGGTTGCAGCCCGACCGACGCGCCCACACC
CCCTGCTCACCCCCCCACGCACACACCCCGCACGCAGCCTTTGTTCCCCTCGCAGCCCCCCCCGCACCGC
GGGGCACCGCCCCCGGCCGCGCTCCCCTCGCGCACACTGCGGAGCGCACAAAGCCCCGCGCCGCGCCCGC
AGCGCTCACAGCCGCCGGGCAGCGCGGAGCCGCACGCGGCGCTCCCCACGCACACACACACGCACGCACC
CCCCGAGCCGCTCCCCCCGCACAAAGGGCCCTCCCGGAGCCCCTCAAGGCTTTCACGCAGCCACAGAAAA
GAAACAAGCCGTCATTAAACCAAGCGCTAATTACAGCCCGGAGGAGAAGGGCCGTCCCGCCCGCTCACCT
GTGGGAGTAACGCGGTCAGTCAGAGCCGGGGCGGGCGGCGCGAGGCGGCGGCGGAGCGGGGCACGGGGCG
AAGGCAGCGCGCAGCGACTCCCGCCCGCCGCGCGCTTCGCTTTTTATAGGGCCGCCGCCGCCGCCGCCTC
GCCATAAAAGGAAACTTTCGGAGCGCGCCGCTCTGATTGGCTGCCGCCGCMCCYCYCCSCCYCSCCCCSC
CCCSCCCCYCSCCCCSCCCCCCCCCCCCCGGCGCGCGCCCCCCCCCCCCCCCCGCCCCCATCGCTGCACA
AAATAATTAAAAAATAAATAAATACAAAATTGGGGGTGGGGAGGGGGGGGAGATGGGGAGAGTGAAGCAG
AACGTGGGGCTCACCTCGACCATGGTAATAGCGATGACTAATACGTAGATGTACTGCCAAGTAGGAAAGT
CCCATAAGGTCATGTACTGGGCATAATGCCAGGCGGGCCATTTACCGTCATTGACGTCAATAGGGGGCGT
ACTTGGCATATGATACACTTGATGTACTGCCAAGTGGGCAGTTTACCGTAAATACTCCACCCATTGACGT
CAATGGAAAGTCCCTATTGGCGTTACTATGGGAACATACGTCATTATTGACGTCAATGGGCGGGGGTCGT
TGGGCGGTCAGCCAGGCGGGCCATTTACCGTAAGTTATGTAACGCGGAACTCCATATATGGGCTATGAAC
TAATGACCCCGTAATTGATTACTATTAATAACTAGTCAATAATCAATGTCAATAAAATATCTTTATTTTC
ATTACATCTGTGTGTTGGTTTTTTGTGTGAATCGATAGTACTAACATACGCTCTCCATCAAAACAAAACG
AAACAAAACAAACTAGCAAAATAGGCTGTCCCCAGTGCAAGTGCAGGTGCCAGAACATTTCTCTGAGCTC
ACGGGGACAGCCCCCCCCCAAAGCCCCCAGGGATGTAATTACGTCCCTCCCCCGCTAGGGGGCAGCAGCG
AGCCGCCCGGGGCTCCGCTCCGGTCCGGCGCTCCCCCCGCATCCCCGAGCCGGCAGCGTGCGGGGACAGC
CCGGGCACGGGGAAGGTGGCACGGGATCGCTTTCCTCTGAACGCTTCTCGCTGCTCTTTGAGCCTGCAGA
CACCTGGGGGGATACGGGGAAAAAGCTTTAGGCTGAAAGAGAGATTTAGAATGACAGAATCATAGAACGG
CCTGGGTTGCAAAGGAGCACAGTGCTCATCCAGATCCAACCCCCTGCTATGTGCAGGGTCATCAACCAGC
AGCCCAGGCTGCCCAGAGCCACATCCAGCCTGGCCTTGAATGCCTGCAGGGATGGGGCATCCACAGCCTC
CTTGGGCAACCTGTTCAGTGCGTCACCACCCTCTGGGGGAAAAACTGCCTCCTCATATCCAACCCAAACC
TCCCCTGTCTCAGTGTAAAGCCATTCCCCCTTGTCCTATCAAGGGGGAGTTTGCTGTGACATTGTTGGTC
TGGGGTGACACATGTTTGCCAATTCAGTGCATCACGGAGAGGCAGATCTTGGGGATAAGGAAGTGCAGGA
CAGCATGGACGTGGGACATGCAGGTGTTGAGGGCTCTGGGACACTCTCCAAGTCACAGCGTTCAGAACAG
CCTTAAGGATAAGAAGATAGGATAGAAGGACAAAGAGCAAGTTAAAACCCAGCATGGAGAGGAGCACAAA
AAGGCCACAGACACTGCTGGTCCCTGTGTCTGAGCCTGCATGTTTGATGGTGTCTGGATGCAAGCAGAAG
GGGTGGAAGAGCTTGCCTGGAGAGATACAGCTGGGTCAGTAGGACTGGGACAGGCAGCTGGAGAATTGCC
ATGTAGATGTTCATACAATCGTCAAATCATGAAGGCTGGAAAAGCCCTCCAAGATCCCCAAGACCAACCC
CAACCCACCCACCGTGCCCACTGGCCATGTCCCTCAGTGCCACATCCCCACAGTTCTTCATCACCTCCAG
GGACGGTGACCCCCCCACCTCCGTGGGCAGCTGTGCCACTGCAGCACCGCTCTTTGGAGAAGGTAAATCT
TGCTAAATCCAGCCCGACCCTCCCCTGGCACAACGTAAGGCCATTATCTCTCATCCAACTCCAGGACGGA
GTCAGTGAGAATATTATAACTTCGTATAGCATACATTATACGAAGTTATGGGCAGAGCGCACATCGCCCA
CAGTCCCCGAGAAGTTGGGGGGAGGGGTCGGCAATTGAACCGGTGCCTAGAGAAGGTGGCGCGGGGTAAA
CTGGGAAAGTGATGTCGTGTACTGGCTCCGCCTTTTTCCCGAGGGTGGGGGAGAACCGTATATAAGTGCA
GTAGTCGCCGTGAACGTTCTTTTTCGCAACGGGTTTGCCGCCAGAACACAGGTAAGTGCCGTGTGTGGTT
CCCGCGGGCCTGGCCTCTTTACGGGTTATGGCCCTTGCGTGCCTTGAATTACTTCCACCTGGCTGCAGTA
CGTGATTCTTGATCCCGAGCTTCGGGTTGGAAGTGGGTGGGAGAGTTCGAGGCCTTGCGCTTAAGGAGCC
CCTTCGCCTCGTGCTTGAGTTGAGGCCTGGCCTGGGCGCTGGGGCCGCCGCGTGCGAATCTGGTGGCACC
TTCGCGCCTGTCTCGCTGCTTTCGATAAGTCTCTAGCCATTTAAAATTTTTGATGACCTGCTGCGACGCT
TTTTTTCTGGCAAGATAGTCTTGTAAATGCGGGCCAAGATCTGCACACTGGTATTTCGGTTTTTGGGGCC
GCGGGCGGCGACGGGGCCCGTGCGTCCCAGCGCACATGTTCGGCGAGGCGGGGCCTGCGAGCGCGGCCAC
CGAGAATCGGACGGGGGTAGTCTCAAGCTGGCCGGCCTGCTCTGGTGCCTGGCCTCGCGCCGCCGTGTAT
CGCCCCGCCCTGGGCGGCAAGGCTGGCCCGGTCGGCACCAGTTGCGTGAGCGGAAAGATGGCCGCTTCCC
GGCCCTGCTGCAGGGAGCTCAAAATGGAGGACGCGGCGCTCGGGAGAGCGGGCGGGTGAGTCACCCACAC
AAAGGAAAAGGGCCTTTCCGTCCTCAGCCGTCGCTTCATGTGACTCCACGGAGTACCGGGCGCCGTCCAG
GCACCTCGATTAGTTCTCGCGCTTTTGGAGTACGTCGTCTTTAGGTTGGGGGGAGGGGTTTTATGCGATG
GAGTTTCCCCACACTGAGTGGGTGGAGACTGAAGTTAGGCCAGCTTGGCACTTGATGTAATTCTCCTTGG
AATTTGCCCTTTTTGAGTTTGGATCTTGGTTCATTCTCAAGCCTCAGACAGTGGTTCAAAGTTTTTTTCT
TCCATTTCAGGTGTCGTGATTTAAATCCCACCATGACCGAGTACAAGCCCACGGTGCGCCTCGCCACCCG
CGACGACGTCCCCAGGGCCGTACGCACCCTCGCCGCCGCGTTCGCCGACTACCCCGCCACGCGCCACACC
GTCGATCCGGACCGCCACATCGAGCGGGTCACCGAGCTGCAAGAACTCTTCCTCACGCGCGTCGGGCTCG
ACATCGGCAAGGTGTGGGTCGCGGACGACGGCGCCGCCGTGGCGGTCTGGACCACGCCGGAGAGCGTCGA
AGCGGGGGCGGTGTTCGCCGAGATCGGCCCGCGCATGGCCGAGTTGAGCGGTTCCCGGCTGGCCGCGCAG
CAACAGATGGAAGGCCTCCTGGCGCCGCACCGGCCCAAGGAGCCCGCGTGGTTCCTGGCCACCGTCGGAG
TCTCGCCCGACCACCAGGGCAAGGGTCTGGGCAGCGCCGTCGTGCTCCCCGGAGTGGAGGCGGCCGAGCG
CGCCGGGGTGCCCGCCTTCCTGGAGACCTCCGCGCCCCGCAACCTCCCCTTCTACGAGCGGCTCGGCTTC
ACCGTCACCGCCGACGTCGAGGTGCCCGAAGGACCGCGCACCTGGTGCATGACCCGCAAGCCCGGTGCCG
GATCGGGAGAGGGCAGAGGAAGTCTGCTAACATGCGGTGACGTCGAGGAGAATCCTGGCCCACCGGTCCC
TGCCGCTAAACGGGTCAAACTCGACGGCGGTTCTGGAGGTCCTGCTGCAAAGCGCGTTAAGTTGGATGGA
GGGTCAGGGGGAGCCACCGCCACCATGGTGTCTAAGGGCGAAGAGCTGATTAAGGAGAACATGCACATGA
AGCTGTACATGGAGGGCACCGTGGACAACCATCACTTCAAGTGCACATCCGAGGGCGAAGGCAAGCCCTA
CGAGGGCACCCAGACCATGAGAATCAAGGTGGTCGAGGGCGGCCCTCTCCCCTTCGCCTTCGACATCCTG
GCTACTAGCTTCCTCTACGGCAGCAAGACCTTCATCAACCACACCCAGGGCATCCCCGACTTCTTCAAGC
AGTCCTTCCCTGAGGGCTTCACATGGGAGAGAGTCACCACATACGAAGACGGGGGCGTGCTGACCGCTAC
CCAGGACACCAGCCTCCAGGACGGCTGCCTCATCTACAACGTCAAGATCAGAGGGGTGAACTTCACATCC
AACGGCCCTGTGATGCAGAAGAAAACACTCGGCTGGGAGGCCTTCACCGAGACGCTGTACCCCGCTGACG
GCGGCCTGGAAGGCAGAAACGACATGGCCCTGAAGCTCGTGGGCGGGAGCCATCTGATCGCAAACGCCAA
GACCACATATAGATCCAAGAAACCCGCTAAGAACCTCAAGATGCCTGGCGTCTACTATGTGGACTACAGA
CTGGAAAGAATCAAGGAGGCCAACAACGAGACCTACGTCGAGCAGCACGAGGTGGCAGTGGCCAGATACT
GCGACCTCCCTAGCAAACTGGGGCACAAGCTTAATTAGGCGGCCGCTAAGAATTCTGTGCCTTCTAGTTG
CCAGCCATCTGTTGTTTGCCCCTCCCCCGTGCCTTCCTTGACCCTGGAAGGTGCCACTCCCACTGTCCTT
TCCTAATAAAATGAGGAAATTGCATCGCATTGTCTGAGTAGGTGTCATTCTATTCTGGGGGGTGGGGTGG
GGCAGGACAGCAAGGGGGAGGATTGGGAAGACAATAGCAGGCATGCTGGGGATGCGGTGGGCTCTATGGA
TAACTTCGTATAGCATACATTATACGAAGTTATTTGGTATGGCTTTTTCCCCGTATCCCCCCAGGTGTCT
GCAGGCTCAAAGAGCAGCGAGAAGCGTTCAGAGGAAAGCGATCCCGTGCCACCTTCCCCGTGCCCGGGCT
GTCCCCGCACGCTGCCGGCTCGGGGATGCGGGGGGAGCGCCGGACCGGAGCGGAGCCCCGGGCGGCTCGC
TGCTGCCCCCTAGCGGGGGAGGGACGTAATTACATCCCTGGGGGCTTTGGGGGGGGGCTGTCCCTGATTC
TATAACAAGAAAATATATATATAATAAGTTATCACGTAAGTAGAACATGAAATAACAATATAATTATCGT
ATGAGTTAAATCTTAAAAGTCACGTAAAAGATAATCATGCGTCATTTTGACTCACGCGGTCGTTATAGTT
CAAAATCAGTGACACTTACCGCATTGACAAGCACGCCTCACGGGAGCTCCAAGCGGCGACTGAGATGTCC
TAAATGCACAGCGACGGATTCGCGCTATTTAGAAAGAGAGAGCAATATTTCAAGAATGCATGCGTCAATT
TTACGCAGACTATCTTTCTAGGGTTAATCTAGCTGCATCAGGATCATATCGTCGGGTCTTTTTTCCGGCT
CAGTCATCGCCCAAGCTGGCGCTATCTGGGCATCGGGGAGGAAGAAGCCCGTGCCTTTTCCCGCGAGGTT
GAAGCGGCATGGAAAGAGTTTGCCGAGGATGACTGCTGCTGCATTGACGTTGAGCGAAAACGCACGTTTA
CCATGATGATTCGGGAAGGTGTGGCCATGCACGCCTTTAACGGTGAACTGTTCGTTCAGGCCACCTGGGA
TACCAGTTCGTCGCGGCTTTTCCGGACACAGTTCCGGATGGTCAGCCCGAAGCGCATCAGCAACCCGAAC
AATACCGGCGACAGCCGGAACTGCCGTGCCGGTGTGCAGATTAATGACAGCGGTGCGGCGCTGGGATATT
ACGTCAGCGAGGACGGGTATCCTGGCTGGATGCCGCAGAAATGGACATGGATACCCCGTGAGTTACCCGG
CGGGCGCGCTTGGCGTAATCATGGTCATAGCTGTTTCCTGTGTGAAATTGTTATCCGCTCACAATTCCAC
ACAACATACGAGCCGGAAGCATAAAGTGTAAAGCCTGGGGTGCCTAATGAGTGAGCTAACTCACATTAAT
TGCGTTGCGCTCACTGCCCGCTTTCCAGTCGGGAAACCTGTCGTGCCAGCTGCATTAATGAATCGGCCAA
CGCGCGGGGAGAGGCGGTTTGCGTATTGGGCGCTCTTCCGCTTCCTCGCTCACTGACTCGCTGCGCTCGG
TCGTTCGGCTGCGGCGAGCGGTATCAGCTCACTCAAAGGCGGTAATACGGTTATCCACAGAATCAGGGGA
TAACGCAGGAAAGAACATGTGAGCAAAAGGCCAGCAAAAGGCCAGGAACCGTAAAAAGGCCGCGTTGCTG
GCGTTTTTCCATAGGCTCCGCCCCCCTGACGAGCATCACAAAAATCGACGCTCAAGTCAGAGGTGGCGAA
ACCCGACAGGACTATAAAGATACCAGGCGTTTCCCCCTGGAAGCTCCCTCGTGCGCTCTCCTGTTCCGAC
CCTGCCGCTTACCGGATACCTGTCCGCCTTTCTCCCTTCGGGAAGCGTGGCGCTTTCTCATAGCTCACGC
TGTAGGTATCTCAGTTCGGTGTAGGTCGTTCGCTCCAAGCTGGGCTGTGTGCACGAACCCCCCGTTCAGC
CCGACCGCTGCGCCTTATCCGGTAACTATCGTCTTGAGTCCAACCCGGTAAGACACGACTTATCGCCACT
GGCAGCAGCCACTGGTAACAGGATTAGCAGAGCGAGGTATGTAGGCGGTGCTACAGAGTTCTTGAAGTGG
TGGCCTAACTACGGCTACACTAGAAGGACAGTATTTGGTATCTGCGCTCTGCTGAAGCCAGTTACCTTCG
GAAAAAGAGTTGGTAGCTCTTGATCCGGCAAACAAACCACCGCTGGTAGCGGTGGTTTTTTTGTTTGCAA
GCAGCAGATTACGCGCAGAAAAAAAGGATCTCAAGAAGATCCTTTGATCTTTTCTACGGGGTCTGACGCT
CAGTGGAACGAAAACTCACGTTAAGGGATTTTGGTCATGAGATTATCAAAAAGGATCTTCACCTAGATCC
TTTTAAATTAAAAATGAAGTTTTAAATCAATCTAAAGTATATATGAGTAAACTTGGTCTGACAGTTACCA
ATGCTTAATCAGTGAGGCACCTATCTCAGCGATCTGTCTATTTCGTTCATCCATAGTTGCCTGACTCCCC
GTCGTGTAGATAACTACGATACGGGAGGGCTTACCATCTGGCCCCAGTGCTGCAATGATACCGCGAGACC
CACGCTCACCGGCTCCAGATTTATCAGCAATAAACCAGCCAGCCGGAAGGGCCGAGCGCAGAAGTGGTCC
TGCAACTTTATCCGCCTCCATCCAGTCTATTAATTGTTGCCGGGAAGCTAGAGTAAGTAGTTCGCCAGTT
AATAGTTTGCGCAACGTTGTTGCCATTGCTACAGGCATCGTGGTGTCACGCTCGTCGTTTGGTATGGCTT
CATTCAGCTCCGGTTCCCAACGATCAAGGCGAGTTACATGATCCCCCATGTTGTGCAAAAAAGCGGTTAG
CTCCTTCGGTCCTCCGATCGTTGTCAGAAGTAAGTTGGCCGCAGTGTTATCACTCATGGTTATGGCAGCA
CTGCATAATTCTCTTACTGTCATGCCATCCGTAAGATGCTTTTCTGTGACTGGTGAGTACTCAACCAAGT
CATTCTGAGAATAGTGTATGCGGCGACCGAGTTGCTCTTGCCCGGCGTCAATACGGGATAATACCGCGCC
ACATAGCAGAACTTTAAAAGTGCTCATCATTGGAAAACGTTCTTCGGGGCGAAAACTCTCAAGGATCTTA
CCGCTGTTGAGATCCAGTTCGATGTAACCCACTCGTGCACCCAACTGATCTTCAGCATCTTTTACTTTCA
CCAGCGTTTCTGGGTGAGCAAAAACAGGAAGGCAAAATGCCGCAAAAAAGGGAATAAGGGCGACACGGAA
ATGTTGAATACTCATACTCTTCCTTTTTCAATATTATTGAAGCATTTATCAGGGTTATTGTCTCATGAGC
GGATACATATTTGAATGTATTTAGAAAAATAAACAAATAGGGGTTCCGCGCACATTTCCCCGAAAAGTGC
CACCTAAATTGTAAGCGTTAATATTTTGTTAAAATTCGCGTTAAATTTTTGTTAAATCAGCTCATTTTTT
AACCAATAGGCCGAAATCGGCAAAATCCCTTATAAATCAAAAGAATAGACCGAGATAGGGT
[37 nt withheld, positions 10702-10738]
AAAGAACGTGGACTCCAACGTCAAAGG
[49 nt withheld, positions 10766-10814]
T
[91 nt withheld, positions 10816-10906]
G
[124 nt withheld, positions 10908-11031]
CCCATTCGCCATTCAGGCTGCGCAACTGTTGGGAAGGGCGATCGGTGCGGGCCTCTTCGCTATTACGCCA
GCTGGCGAAAGGGGGATGTGCTGCAAGGCGATTAAGTTGGGTAACGCCAGGGTTTTCCCAGTCACGACGT
TGTAAAACGACGGCCAGTGAGCGCGCCTCGTTCATTCACGTTTTTGAACCCGTGGAGGACGGGCAGACTC
GCGGTGCAAATGTGTTTTACAGCGTGATGGAGCAGATGAAGATGCTCGACACGCTGCAGAACACGCAGCT
AGATTAACCCTAGAAAGATAATCATATTGTGACGTACGTTAAAGATAATCATGTGTAAAATTGACGCATG
TGTTTTATCGGTCTGTATATCGAGGTTTATTTATTAATTTGAATAGATATTAAGTTTTATTATATTTACA
CTTACATACTAATAATAAATTCAACAAACAATTTATTTATGTTTATTTATTTATTAAAAAAAACAAAAAC
TCAAAATTTCTTCTATAAAGTAACAAAACTTTTATGAGGGACAGCCCCCCCCCAAAGCCCCCAGGGATGT
AATTACGTCCCTCCCCCGCTAGGGGGCAGCAGCGAGCCGCCCGGGGCTCCGCTCCGGTCCGGCGCTCCCC
CCGCATCCCCGAGCCGGCAGCGTGCGGGGACAGCCCGGGCACGGGGAAGGTGGCACGGGATCGCTTTCCT
CTGAACGCTTCTCGCTGCTCTTTGAGCCTGCAGACACCTGGGGGGATACGGGGAAAAGGCCTCCACGGCC
TTAATTAAGGGAGGTGGTCCCTGCAGTTACGCCAATGATAACCCCCGCCAGAAAAATCTTAGTAGCCTTC
CCTTTTTGTTTTCCGTGCCCCAACTCGGCGGATTGACTCGGCCCCTTCCGGAAACACCCGAATCAACTTC
TAGTCAAATTATTGTTCACGCCGCAATGACCCACCCCTGGCCCGCGTCTGTGGAACTGACCCCTGGTGTA
CAGGAGAGTTCGCTGCTGAAAGTGGTCCCAAAGGGGTACTAGTTTTTAAGCTCCCAACTCCCCCTCCCCC
AGCGTCTGGAGGATTCCACACCCTCGCACCGCAGGGGCGAGGAAGTGGGCGGAGTCCGGTTTTGGCGCCA
GCCGCTGAGGCTGCCAAGCAGAAAAGCCACCGCTGAGGAGACTCCGGTCACTGTCCTCGCCCCGCCTCCC
CCTTCCCTCCCCTTGGGGACCACCGGGCGCCACGCCGCGAACGGTAAGTGCCGCGGTCGTCGGCGCCTCC
GCCCTCCCCCTAGGGCCCCAATTCCCAGCGGGCGCGGCGCGCGGCCCCTCCCCCCGCCGGGCGCGCGCCC
GCTGCCCCGCCCTTCGTGGCCGCCCGGCGTGGGCGGTGCCACCCCTCCCCCCGGCGGCCCCGCGCGCAGC
TCCCGGCTCCCTCCCCCTTCGGATGTGGCTTGAGCTGTAGGCGCGGAGGGTACCAGTTTACTCCCTATCA
GTGATAGAGAACGTATGAAGAGTTTACTCCCTATCAGTGATAGAGAACGTATGCAGACTTTACTCCCTAT
CAGTGATAGAGAACGTATAAGGAGTTTACTCCCTATCAGTGATAGAGAACGTATGACCAGTTTACTCCCT
ATCAGTGATAGAGAACGTATCTACAGTTTACTCCCTATCAGTGATAGAGAACGTATATCCAGTTTACTCC
CTATCAGTGATAGAGAACGTATAAGCTTTAGGCGTGTACGGTGGGCGCCTATAAAAGCAGAGCTCGTTTA
GTGAACCGTCAGATCGCCTGGAGCAATTCCACAACACTTTTGTCTTATACCAACTTTCCGTACCACTTCC
TACCCTCGTAAAGGATCCGCCGCCACCATGTACTCCCCACTGTGCTTGACACAAGACGAGTTCCACCCCT
TTATTGAGGCCCTCTTGCCTCATGTGCGTGCGTTCGCTTATACGTGGTTTAATTTGCAAGCGCGTAAGAG
GAAGTATTTTAAGAAGCACGAGAAACGAATGTCCAAGGAAGAGGAACGCGCTGTCAAAGACGAGCTCCTG
AGCGAGAAGCCTGAAGTGAAACAAAAGTGGGCTTCCCGTCTGTTGGCCAAACTGCGTAAGGACATACGGC
CGGAGTACAGAGAAGACTTCGTGTTGACCGTCACGGGCAAGAAGCCACCGTGCTGCGTCCTCAGTAATCC
GGATCAAAAGGGTAAAATGAGGCGGATCGATTGTCTGCGACAAGCCGACAAGGTGTGGAGACTCGATCTG
GTCATGGTCATCCTCTTCAAGGGAATCCCACTTGAGTCCACAGACGGAGAACGACTGGTCAAAAGTCCCC
AGTGTTCAAACCCCGGCCTGTGCGTTCAGCCTCACCATATCGGCGTAAGCGTCAAAGAGCTTGACCTGTA
CCTGGCCTATTTCGTCCACGCGGCTGACTCTTCCCAGAGCGAGTCTCCGTCACAACCCTCAGATGCGGAT
ATCAAAGATCAACCTGAGAACGGTCACCTGGGGTTTCAAGATTCTTTCGTGACCTCTGGCGTCTTCTCTG
TGACGGAACTGGTCAGGGTCTCCCAAACCCCTATTGCAGCCGGCACAGGACCTAACTTCAGTCTTAGTGA
CCTGGAGTCTAGCTCTTATTATTCTATGTCTCCCGGCGCCATGCGACGTAGCCTTCCTTCTACGTCTAGC
ACCAGTTCTACCAAAAGATTGAAATCAGTTGAAGACGAGATGGATTCCCCAGGGGAAGAACCCTTCTACA
CGGGTCAGGGCAGATCACCTGGGAGCGGATCACAATCTTCTGGGTGGCACGAGGTTGAACCCGGCATGCC
GAGTCCTACAACCCTCAAGAAGAGCGAGAAAAGCGGCTTTTCATCCCCTTCACCCAGTCAAACAAGTTCT
CTTGGGACTGCCTTTACCCAACACCATAGGCCAGTGATCACCGGCCCTCGGGCGTCCCCACACGCGACTC
CTTCCACACTGCACTTTCCTACCAGCCCGATCATACAACAACCGGGCCCCTATTTTAGCCATCCCGCTAT
ACGTTACCATCCACAAGAAACTTTGAAGGAGTTCGTGCAGCTGGTGTGTCCAGACGCCGGCCAACAAGCC
GGCCAAGTTGGCTTTCTGAACCCTAACGGTTCTTCACAGGGTAAAGTCCATAATCCTTTCTTGCCTACGC
CTATGCTGCCACCCCCACCCCCGCCCCCTATGGCACGGCCAGTACCCCTTCCTGTTCCCGATACCAAACC
ACCCACTACTAGCACTGAAGGCGGCGCTGCTAGCCCTACAAGCCCCACTTATAGCACCCCATCCACAAGC
CCTGCGAATCGGTTTGTGTCTGTGGGGCCTAGGGACCCTTCTTTCGTGAACATACCACAGCAAACCCAAA
GCTGGTATTTGGGCGGGTCAGGCGAAGGGCGCGGATCCCTTCTCACCTGTGGGGATGTTGAGGAAAACCC
TGGACCAATGAACTTGTTGGATCCTTTTATGAAAATGACAGATGAACAAGAGAAAGGTTTGAGCGGAGCT
CCTTCCCCAACAATGTCAGAAGATAGCGCTGGTAGCCCATGTCCAAGCGGGTCTGGTTCAGATACGGAAA
ATACCAGACCTCAAGAAAATACTTTTCCTAAAGGGGAACCTGACCTTAAGAAAGAAAGTGAAGAAGATAA
ATTTCCAGTTTGTATACGGGAAGCTGTGTCCCAAGTCTTGAAGGGGTATGATTGGACCTTGGTCCCTATG
CCCGTTCGGGTGAATGGTTCTAGTAAGAATAAACCCCATGTGAAAAGGCCAATGAATGCATTTATGGTTT
GGGCTCAAGCAGCACGGCGGAAACTGGCCGATCAATATCCACATCTCCATAATGCTGAATTGTCAAAGAC
CCTTGGGAAACTTTGGCGGTTGCTTAATGAATCCGAAAAGCGGCCTTTTGTCGAAGAAGCCGAAAGGTTG
AGAGTACAACATAAGAAGGATCATCCAGACTATAAATATCAACCCCGTAGGAGAAAATCTGTTAAGAATG
GCCAAGCAGAAGCCGAAGAAGCAACAGAACAAACTCATATAAGCCCAAATGCTATATTTAAAGCACTCCA
AGCTGATAGCCCCCATTCTAGTTCTGGTATGTCCGAAGTCCATAGCCCTGGGGAACATAGCGGACAGAGC
CAAGGGCCGCCCACTCCCCCTACGACTCCAAAGACTGATGTTCAACCCGGAAAAGCCGATCTCAAACGGG
AAGGCCGGCCTCTGCCCGAAGGCGGGCGCCAACCCCCGATAGATTTTCGCGATGTCGACATAGGGGAATT
GAGTTCAGATGTGATTTCAAATATAGAAACATTTGACGTGAATGAATTCGATCAATATCTTCCACCAAAT
GGTCATCCCGGTGTTCCTGCAACCCATGGTCAAGTTACGTATACCGGGAGTTATGGAATTTCCTCTACTG
CCGCGACTCCAGCGTCCGCTGGGCATGTCTGGATGTCAAAACAACAAGCTCCCCCACCCCCACCTCAACA
ACCACCGCAAGCGCCCCCAGCTCCCCAAGCACCACCCCAACCACAAGCAGCCCCACCCCAACAACCTGCC
GCGCCACCCCAACAACCCCAAGCCCATACCCTTACTACATTGTCCTCAGAACCTGGTCAAAGCCAACGGA
CACATATTAAAACCGAACAACTCTCTCCATCCCATTATAGTGAACAACAACAACATTCTCCGCAGCAAAT
TGCTTATTCACCTTTTAATCTGCCTCATTACTCACCATCTTATCCCCCAATAACGCGTAGTCAATACGAT
TATACTGATCATCAGAATAGTTCATCATATTATTCCCATGCAGCGGGACAAGGGACGGGATTGTATTCTA
CATTTACGTATATGAATCCAGCGCAAAGACCTATGTATACACCTATTGCTGATACGAGCGGAGTACCAAG
CATTCCTCAAACTCATTCCCCTCAACATTGGGAGCAGCCAGTTTATACTCAACTGACACGTCCCTAGGTT
TAAACTCGCGAATCGATCGCCCACCCCAACTTGTTTATTGCAGCTTATAATGGTTACAAATAAAGCAATA
GCATCACAAATTTCACAAATAAAGCATTTTTTTCACTGCATTCTAGTTGTGGTTTGTCCAAACTCATCAA
TGTATCTTATCATGTCTGTATACCGTCGACCTCTAGCTAGAGCTTGGCGTAATCATGGTCATAGCTGTTT
CCTGTGTGAAATTGTTATCCGCTCACAATTCCACACAACATACGAGCCGGAAGCATAAAGTGTAAAGCCT
GGGGTGCCTAATGAGTGAGCTAACTCACATTAATTGCGTTGCGCTCACTGCCCGCTTTCCAGTCGGGAAA
CCTGTCGTGCCAGCTGCATTAATGAATCGGCCAACGC
